Addgene plasmid #193978: p8267 LentiCRISPR v2 hygro sgNT-2
Purpose: Expression of spCas9 and non-targeting control sgRNA
Depositing lab: Elizabeth White. Depositing organization: University of Pennsylvania. Publication: Systematic Analysis of IL-1 Cytokine Signaling Suppression by HPV16 Oncoproteins. Castagnino P, Kim HW, Lam LKM, Basu D, White EA. J Virol. 2022 Nov 7:e0132622. doi: 10.1128/jvi.01326-22. PubMed 36342298.
Backbone
  Vector backbone: plentiCRISPRv2 hygro
  Backbone manufacturer: Brett Stringer, Addgene #98291
  Vector type: Lentiviral
Growth in bacteria
  Bacterial resistance: Ampicillin, 100 μg/mL
  Growth temperature: 37°C
  Growth strain: NEB Stable
  Copy number: High Copy
Gene/Insert
  Gene/Insert name: spCas9
  gRNA/shRNA sequence: GATTGTGGTCGCTCAAAACC
  Species: Synthetic
  Cloning method: Restriction Enzyme; 5′ cloning site unknown (unknown if destroyed)
Terms and licenses: Academic/Nonprofit Terms; Industry Terms: Not Available to Industry
How to cite: p8267 LentiCRISPR v2 hygro sgNT-2 was a gift from Elizabeth White (Addgene plasmid # 193978 ; http://n2t.net/addgene:193978 ; RRID:Addgene_193978)
