[The description below was written by a language model from this plasmid's Addgene catalogue record and pLannotate feature annotations shown in this document.]
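Description:
p8267 LentiCRISPR v2 hygro sgNT-2 is a 13.4 kb all-in-one lentiviral CRISPR vector built on the plentiCRISPRv2 hygro backbone. It expresses Streptococcus pyogenes Cas9 together with a non-targeting control sgRNA. In E. coli it is maintained at high copy through a ColE1/pUC-type origin and selected with ampicillin via the β-lactamase gene. The backbone also carries an f1 origin and, outside the viral transfer region, an SV40/EM7-driven BleoR cassette with an SV40 poly(A) signal.

The transfer region has a third-generation, self-inactivating layout. A CMV enhancer/promoter replaces the U3 of a truncated HIV-1 5' LTR to drive genomic RNA synthesis in packaging cells. This is followed by the Ψ packaging signal with a partial gag sequence, the RRE for Rev-dependent nuclear export, and the cPPT/CTS. The region ends in a ΔU3 3' LTR, with a bGH poly(A) signal just downstream.

Between these elements, a human U6 Pol III promoter transcribes the non-targeting spacer fused to the SpCas9 gRNA scaffold, and an EF-1α core promoter drives the Cas9 coding sequence. A hygromycin resistance gene lies downstream of Cas9 with no separate promoter annotated, so it is presumably co-expressed from the same transcript, although the linking element is not annotated in the feature table. A WPRE follows to enhance transcript expression.

Cells transduced with packaged virus can be selected with hygromycin. Because the guide is designed not to match a genomic target, the construct serves as a negative control alongside gene-targeting versions of the same vector in knockout experiments. The associated study examined suppression of IL-1 cytokine signalling by HPV16 oncoproteins.
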