Features (pLannotate 1.2.2; 33 found; start..end, strand, type, name):
     31..83      -  misc_feature   bom (fragment): basis of mobility region from pBR322
    242..621     +  enhancer       CMV enhancer: human cytomegalovirus immediate early enhancer
    622..821     +  promoter       CMV promoter: human cytomegalovirus (CMV) immediate early promoter
    839..1019    +  LTR            5' LTR (truncated): truncated 5' long terminal repeat (LTR) from HIV-1
   1066..1191    +  misc_feature   HIV-1 Ψ: packaging signal of human immunodeficiency virus type 1
   1175..1538    +  CDS            HIV-1 gag (fragment): gag protein from human immunodeficiency virus 1; gag
   1684..1917    +  misc_feature   RRE: The Rev response element (RRE) of HIV-1 allows for Rev-dependent mRNA export from the nucleus to the cytoplasm.
   2294..2394    +  CDS            Rev (fragment): human immunodeficiency virus 1 (HIV-1) Rev protein; rev; enhances nuclear export of unspliced and incompletely spliced viral mRNAs
   2444..2561    +  misc_feature   cPPT/CTS: central polypurine tract and central termination sequence of HIV-1
   2612..2852    +  promoter       U6 promoter: RNA polymerase III promoter for human U6 snRNA
   2882..2957    +  misc_RNA       gRNA scaffold: guide RNA scaffold for the Streptococcus pyogenes CRISPR/Cas9 system
   2975..2993    +  CDS            small t antigen (fragment): SV40 (simian virus 40) small t antigen
   3019..3230    +  promoter       EF-1α core promoter: core promoter for human elongation factor EF-1α
   3255..7358    +  CDS            Cas9: Cas9 (Csn1) endonuclease from the Streptococcus pyogenes Type II CRISPR/Cas system generates RNA-guided double strand breaks in DNA
   7496..8477    +  CDS            HygR (fragment): aminoglycoside phosphotransferase from E. coli; aph(4)-Ia; confers resistance to hygromycin
   8493..9081    +  misc_feature   WPRE: woodchuck hepatitis virus posttranscriptional regulatory element
   9132..9151    +  misc_feature   cPPT/CTS (fragment): central polypurine tract and central termination sequence of HIV-1
   9153..9386    +  LTR            3' LTR (ΔU3): self-inactivating 3' long terminal repeat (LTR) from HIV-1
   9418..9642    +  polyA_signal   bGH poly(A) signal: bovine growth hormone polyadenylation signal
   9646..9667    +  promoter       SV40 promoter (fragment): SV40 enhancer and early promoter
   9688..10116   +  rep_origin     f1 ori (sequence partly withheld): f1 bacteriophage origin of replication; arrow indicates direction of (+) strand synthesis
  10130..10459   +  promoter       SV40 promoter: SV40 enhancer and early promoter
  10507..10554   +  promoter       EM7 promoter: synthetic bacterial promoter&nbsp
  10573..10947   +  CDS            BleoR: antibiotic-binding protein; Sh ble from Streptoalloteichus hindustanus; confers resistance to bleomycin, phleomycin, and Zeocin™
  10957..11082   +  CDS            ble (fragment): BLE_KLEPN - Experimental evidence at protein level: Swiss-Prot protein existence level 1. Binding protein with a strong affinity to the bleomycin family of antibiotics. Binds to CL990; an antimitotic-antibiotic compound. From Klebsiella pneumoniae.
  11077..11198   +  polyA_signal   SV40 poly(A) signal: SV40 polyadenylation signal
  11269..11291   -  protein_bind   lac operator (fragment): The lac repressor binds to the lac operator to inhibit transcription in E. coli. This inhibition can be relieved by adding lactose or isopropyl-β-D-thiogalactopyranoside (IPTG). lac repressor encoded by lacI
  11295..11325   -  promoter       lac promoter: promoter for the E. coli lac operon
  11340..11361   -  protein_bind   CAP binding site: CAP binding activates transcription in the presence of cAMP. E. coli catabolite activator protein
  11374..11466   -  CDS            lacI (fragment): lac repressor; lacI; The lac repressor binds to the lac operator to inhibit transcription in E. coli. This inhibition can be relieved by adding lactose or isopropyl-β-D-thiogalactopyranoside (IPTG).
  11649..12237   -  rep_origin     ori: high-copy-number ColE1/pMB1/pBR322/pUC origin of replication
  12408..13268   -  CDS            AmpR: β-lactamase; bla; confers resistance to ampicillin, carbenicillin, and related antibiotics
  13269..13373   -  promoter       AmpR promoter: bla
>Addgene plasmid #193978 | p8267 LentiCRISPR v2 hygro sgNT-2 | addgene full sequence | sequence record 382143 | Addgene NGS Result
GTCGACGGATCGGGAGATCTCCCGATCCCCTATGGTGCACTCTCAGTACAATCTGCTCTGATGCCGCATA
GTTAAGCCAGTATCTGCTCCCTGCTTGTGTGTTGGAGGTCGCTGAGTAGTGCGCGAGCAAAATTTAAGCT
ACAACAAGGCAAGGCTTGACCGACAATTGCATGAAGAATCTGCTTAGGGTTAGGCGTTTTGCGCTGCTTC
GCGATGTACGGGCCAGATATACGCGCGCGTTGACATTGATTATTGACTAGTTATTAATAGTAATCAATTA
CGGGGTCATTAGTTCATAGCCCATATATGGAGTTCCGCGTTACATAACTTACGGTAAATGGCCCGCCTGG
CTGACCGCCCAACGACCCCCGCCCATTGACGTCAATAATGACGTATGTTCCCATAGTAACGCCAATAGGG
ACTTTCCATTGACGTCAATGGGTGGAGTATTTACGGTAAACTGCCCACTTGGCAGTACATCAAGTGTATC
ATATGCCAAGTACGCCCCCTATTGACGTCAATGACGGTAAATGGCCCGCCTGGCATTATGCCCAGTACAT
GACCTTATGGGACTTTCCTACTTGGCAGTACATCTACGTATTAGTCATCGCTATTACCATGGTGATGCGG
TTTTGGCAGTACATCAATGGGCGTGGATAGCGGTTTGACTCACGGGGATTTCCAAGTCTCCACCCCATTG
ACGTCAATGGGAGTTTGTTTTGGCACCAAAATCAACGGGACTTTCCAAAATGTCGTAACAACTCCGCCCC
ATTGACGCAAATGGGCGGTAGGCGTGTACGGTGGGAGGTCTATATAAGCAGCGCGTTTTGCCTGTACTGG
GTCTCTCTGGTTAGACCAGATCTGAGCCTGGGAGCTCTCTGGCTAACTAGGGAACCCACTGCTTAAGCCT
CAATAAAGCTTGCCTTGAGTGCTTCAAGTAGTGTGTGCCCGTCTGTTGTGTGACTCTGGTAACTAGAGAT
CCCTCAGACCCTTTTAGTCAGTGTGGAAAATCTCTAGCAGTGGCGCCCGAACAGGGACTTGAAAGCGAAA
GGGAAACCAGAGGAGCTCTCTCGACGCAGGACTCGGCTTGCTGAAGCGCGCACGGCAAGAGGCGAGGGGC
GGCGACTGGTGAGTACGCCAAAAATTTTGACTAGCGGAGGCTAGAAGGAGAGAGATGGGTGCGAGAGCGT
CAGTATTAAGCGGGGGAGAATTAGATCGCGATGGGAAAAAATTCGGTTAAGGCCAGGGGGAAAGAAAAAA
TATAAATTAAAACATATAGTATGGGCAAGCAGGGAGCTAGAACGATTCGCAGTTAATCCTGGCCTGTTAG
AAACATCAGAAGGCTGTAGACAAATACTGGGACAGCTACAACCATCCCTTCAGACAGGATCAGAAGAACT
TAGATCATTATATAATACAGTAGCAACCCTCTATTGTGTGCATCAAAGGATAGAGATAAAAGACACCAAG
GAAGCTTTAGACAAGATAGAGGAAGAGCAAAACAAAAGTAAGACCACCGCACAGCAAGCGGCCGCTGATC
TTCAGACCTGGAGGAGGAGATATGAGGGACAATTGGAGAAGTGAATTATATAAATATAAAGTAGTAAAAA
TTGAACCATTAGGAGTAGCACCCACCAAGGCAAAGAGAAGAGTGGTGCAGAGAGAAAAAAGAGCAGTGGG
AATAGGAGCTTTGTTCCTTGGGTTCTTGGGAGCAGCAGGAAGCACTATGGGCGCAGCGTCAATGACGCTG
ACGGTACAGGCCAGACAATTATTGTCTGGTATAGTGCAGCAGCAGAACAATTTGCTGAGGGCTATTGAGG
CGCAACAGCATCTGTTGCAACTCACAGTCTGGGGCATCAAGCAGCTCCAGGCAAGAATCCTGGCTGTGGA
AAGATACCTAAAGGATCAACAGCTCCTGGGGATTTGGGGTTGCTCTGGAAAACTCATTTGCACCACTGCT
GTGCCTTGGAATGCTAGTTGGAGTAATAAATCTCTGGAACAGATTTGGAATCACACGACCTGGATGGAGT
GGGACAGAGAAATTAACAATTACACAAGCTTAATACACTCCTTAATTGAAGAATCGCAAAACCAGCAAGA
AAAGAATGAACAAGAATTATTGGAATTAGATAAATGGGCAAGTTTGTGGAATTGGTTTAACATAACAAAT
TGGCTGTGGTATATAAAATTATTCATAATGATAGTAGGAGGCTTGGTAGGTTTAAGAATAGTTTTTGCTG
TACTTTCTATAGTGAATAGAGTTAGGCAGGGATATTCACCATTATCGTTTCAGACCCACCTCCCAACCCC
GAGGGGACCCGACAGGCCCGAAGGAATAGAAGAAGAAGGTGGAGAGAGAGACAGAGACAGATCCATTCGA
TTAGTGAACGGATCGGCACTGCGTGCGCCAATTCTGCAGACAAATGGCAGTATTCATCCACAATTTTAAA
AGAAAAGGGGGGATTGGGGGGTACAGTGCAGGGGAAAGAATAGTAGACATAATAGCAACAGACATACAAA
CTAAAGAATTACAAAAACAAATTACAAAAATTCAAAATTTTCGGGTTTATTACAGGGACAGCAGAGATCC
AGTTTGGTTAATTAAGGTACCGAGGGCCTATTTCCCATGATTCCTTCATATTTGCATATACGATACAAGG
CTGTTAGAGAGATAATTAGAATTAATTTGACTGTAAACACAAAGATATTAGTACAAAATACGTGACGTAG
AAAGTAATAATTTCTTGGGTAGTTTGCAGTTTTAAAATTATGTTTTAAAATGGACTATCATATGCTTACC
GTAACTTGAAAGTATTTCGATTTCTTGGCTTTATATATCTTGTGGAAAGGACGAAACACCGGATTGTGGT
CGCTCAAAACCGTTTTAGAGCTAGAAATAGCAAGTTAAAATAAGGCTAGTCCGTTATCAACTTGAAAAAG
TGGCACCGAGTCGGTGCTTTTTTGAATTCGCTAGCTAGGTCTTGAAAGGAGTGGGAATTGGCTCCGGTGC
CCGTCAGTGGGCAGAGCGCACATCGCCCACAGTCCCCGAGAAGTTGGGGGGAGGGGTCGGCAATTGATCC
GGTGCCTAGAGAAGGTGGCGCGGGGTAAACTGGGAAAGTGATGTCGTGTACTGGCTCCGCCTTTTTCCCG
AGGGTGGGGGAGAACCGTATATAAGTGCAGTAGTCGCCGTGAACGTTCTTTTTCGCAACGGGTTTGCCGC
CAGAACACAGGACCGGTTCTAGAGCGCTGCCACCATGGACAAGAAGTACAGCATCGGCCTGGACATCGGC
ACCAACTCTGTGGGCTGGGCCGTGATCACCGACGAGTACAAGGTGCCCAGCAAGAAATTCAAGGTGCTGG
GCAACACCGACCGGCACAGCATCAAGAAGAACCTGATCGGAGCCCTGCTGTTCGACAGCGGCGAAACAGC
CGAGGCCACCCGGCTGAAGAGAACCGCCAGAAGAAGATACACCAGACGGAAGAACCGGATCTGCTATCTG
CAAGAGATCTTCAGCAACGAGATGGCCAAGGTGGACGACAGCTTCTTCCACAGACTGGAAGAGTCCTTCC
TGGTGGAAGAGGATAAGAAGCACGAGCGGCACCCCATCTTCGGCAACATCGTGGACGAGGTGGCCTACCA
CGAGAAGTACCCCACCATCTACCACCTGAGAAAGAAACTGGTGGACAGCACCGACAAGGCCGACCTGCGG
CTGATCTATCTGGCCCTGGCCCACATGATCAAGTTCCGGGGCCACTTCCTGATCGAGGGCGACCTGAACC
CCGACAACAGCGACGTGGACAAGCTGTTCATCCAGCTGGTGCAGACCTACAACCAGCTGTTCGAGGAAAA
CCCCATCAACGCCAGCGGCGTGGACGCCAAGGCCATCCTGTCTGCCAGACTGAGCAAGAGCAGACGGCTG
GAAAATCTGATCGCCCAGCTGCCCGGCGAGAAGAAGAATGGCCTGTTCGGAAACCTGATTGCCCTGAGCC
TGGGCCTGACCCCCAACTTCAAGAGCAACTTCGACCTGGCCGAGGATGCCAAACTGCAGCTGAGCAAGGA
CACCTACGACGACGACCTGGACAACCTGCTGGCCCAGATCGGCGACCAGTACGCCGACCTGTTTCTGGCC
GCCAAGAACCTGTCCGACGCCATCCTGCTGAGCGACATCCTGAGAGTGAACACCGAGATCACCAAGGCCC
CCCTGAGCGCCTCTATGATCAAGAGATACGACGAGCACCACCAGGACCTGACCCTGCTGAAAGCTCTCGT
GCGGCAGCAGCTGCCTGAGAAGTACAAAGAGATTTTCTTCGACCAGAGCAAGAACGGCTACGCCGGCTAC
ATTGACGGCGGAGCCAGCCAGGAAGAGTTCTACAAGTTCATCAAGCCCATCCTGGAAAAGATGGACGGCA
CCGAGGAACTGCTCGTGAAGCTGAACAGAGAGGACCTGCTGCGGAAGCAGCGGACCTTCGACAACGGCAG
CATCCCCCACCAGATCCACCTGGGAGAGCTGCACGCCATTCTGCGGCGGCAGGAAGATTTTTACCCATTC
CTGAAGGACAACCGGGAAAAGATCGAGAAGATCCTGACCTTCCGCATCCCCTACTACGTGGGCCCTCTGG
CCAGGGGAAACAGCAGATTCGCCTGGATGACCAGAAAGAGCGAGGAAACCATCACCCCCTGGAACTTCGA
GGAAGTGGTGGACAAGGGCGCTTCCGCCCAGAGCTTCATCGAGCGGATGACCAACTTCGATAAGAACCTG
CCCAACGAGAAGGTGCTGCCCAAGCACAGCCTGCTGTACGAGTACTTCACCGTGTATAACGAGCTGACCA
AAGTGAAATACGTGACCGAGGGAATGAGAAAGCCCGCCTTCCTGAGCGGCGAGCAGAAAAAGGCCATCGT
GGACCTGCTGTTCAAGACCAACCGGAAAGTGACCGTGAAGCAGCTGAAAGAGGACTACTTCAAGAAAATC
GAGTGCTTCGACTCCGTGGAAATCTCCGGCGTGGAAGATCGGTTCAACGCCTCCCTGGGCACATACCACG
ATCTGCTGAAAATTATCAAGGACAAGGACTTCCTGGACAATGAGGAAAACGAGGACATTCTGGAAGATAT
CGTGCTGACCCTGACACTGTTTGAGGACAGAGAGATGATCGAGGAACGGCTGAAAACCTATGCCCACCTG
TTCGACGACAAAGTGATGAAGCAGCTGAAGCGGCGGAGATACACCGGCTGGGGCAGGCTGAGCCGGAAGC
TGATCAACGGCATCCGGGACAAGCAGTCCGGCAAGACAATCCTGGATTTCCTGAAGTCCGACGGCTTCGC
CAACAGAAACTTCATGCAGCTGATCCACGACGACAGCCTGACCTTTAAAGAGGACATCCAGAAAGCCCAG
GTGTCCGGCCAGGGCGATAGCCTGCACGAGCACATTGCCAATCTGGCCGGCAGCCCCGCCATTAAGAAGG
GCATCCTGCAGACAGTGAAGGTGGTGGACGAGCTCGTGAAAGTGATGGGCCGGCACAAGCCCGAGAACAT
CGTGATCGAAATGGCCAGAGAGAACCAGACCACCCAGAAGGGACAGAAGAACAGCCGCGAGAGAATGAAG
CGGATCGAAGAGGGCATCAAAGAGCTGGGCAGCCAGATCCTGAAAGAACACCCCGTGGAAAACACCCAGC
TGCAGAACGAGAAGCTGTACCTGTACTACCTGCAGAATGGGCGGGATATGTACGTGGACCAGGAACTGGA
CATCAACCGGCTGTCCGACTACGATGTGGACCATATCGTGCCTCAGAGCTTTCTGAAGGACGACTCCATC
GACAACAAGGTGCTGACCAGAAGCGACAAGAACCGGGGCAAGAGCGACAACGTGCCCTCCGAAGAGGTCG
TGAAGAAGATGAAGAACTACTGGCGGCAGCTGCTGAACGCCAAGCTGATTACCCAGAGAAAGTTCGACAA
TCTGACCAAGGCCGAGAGAGGCGGCCTGAGCGAACTGGATAAGGCCGGCTTCATCAAGAGACAGCTGGTG
GAAACCCGGCAGATCACAAAGCACGTGGCACAGATCCTGGACTCCCGGATGAACACTAAGTACGACGAGA
ATGACAAGCTGATCCGGGAAGTGAAAGTGATCACCCTGAAGTCCAAGCTGGTGTCCGATTTCCGGAAGGA
TTTCCAGTTTTACAAAGTGCGCGAGATCAACAACTACCACCACGCCCACGACGCCTACCTGAACGCCGTC
GTGGGAACCGCCCTGATCAAAAAGTACCCTAAGCTGGAAAGCGAGTTCGTGTACGGCGACTACAAGGTGT
ACGACGTGCGGAAGATGATCGCCAAGAGCGAGCAGGAAATCGGCAAGGCTACCGCCAAGTACTTCTTCTA
CAGCAACATCATGAACTTTTTCAAGACCGAGATTACCCTGGCCAACGGCGAGATCCGGAAGCGGCCTCTG
ATCGAGACAAACGGCGAAACCGGGGAGATCGTGTGGGATAAGGGCCGGGATTTTGCCACCGTGCGGAAAG
TGCTGAGCATGCCCCAAGTGAATATCGTGAAAAAGACCGAGGTGCAGACAGGCGGCTTCAGCAAAGAGTC
TATCCTGCCCAAGAGGAACAGCGATAAGCTGATCGCCAGAAAGAAGGACTGGGACCCTAAGAAGTACGGC
GGCTTCGACAGCCCCACCGTGGCCTATTCTGTGCTGGTGGTGGCCAAAGTGGAAAAGGGCAAGTCCAAGA
AACTGAAGAGTGTGAAAGAGCTGCTGGGGATCACCATCATGGAAAGAAGCAGCTTCGAGAAGAATCCCAT
CGACTTTCTGGAAGCCAAGGGCTACAAAGAAGTGAAAAAGGACCTGATCATCAAGCTGCCTAAGTACTCC
CTGTTCGAGCTGGAAAACGGCCGGAAGAGAATGCTGGCCTCTGCCGGCGAACTGCAGAAGGGAAACGAAC
TGGCCCTGCCCTCCAAATATGTGAACTTCCTGTACCTGGCCAGCCACTATGAGAAGCTGAAGGGCTCCCC
CGAGGATAATGAGCAGAAACAGCTGTTTGTGGAACAGCACAAGCACTACCTGGACGAGATCATCGAGCAG
ATCAGCGAGTTCTCCAAGAGAGTGATCCTGGCCGACGCTAATCTGGACAAAGTGCTGTCCGCCTACAACA
AGCACCGGGATAAGCCCATCAGAGAGCAGGCCGAGAATATCATCCACCTGTTTACCCTGACCAATCTGGG
AGCCCCTGCCGCCTTCAAGTACTTTGACACCACCATCGACCGGAAGAGGTACACCAGCACCAAAGAGGTG
CTGGACGCCACCCTGATCCACCAGAGCATCACCGGCCTGTACGAGACACGGATCGACCTGTCTCAGCTGG
GAGGCGACAAGCGACCTGCCGCCACAAAGAAGGCTGGACAGGCTAAGAAGAAGAAAGATTACAAAGACGA
TGACGATAAGGGATCCGGCGCAACAAACTTCTCTCTGCTGAAACAAGCCGGAGATGTCGAAGAGAATCCT
GGACCGAAAAAGCCTGAACTCACCGCGACGTCTGTCGAGAAGTTTCTGATCGAAAAGTTCGACAGCGTGT
CCGACCTGATGCAGCTCTCGGAGGGCGAAGAATCTCGTGCTTTCAGCTTCGATGTAGGAGGGCGTGGATA
TGTCCTGCGGGTAAATAGCTGCGCCGATGGTTTCTACAAAGATCGTTATGTTTATCGGCACTTTGCATCG
GCCGCGCTCCCGATTCCGGAAGTGCTTGACATTGGGGAATTCAGCGAGAGCCTGACCTATTGCATCTCCC
GCCGTGCACAGGGTGTCACGTTGCAAGACCTGCCTGAAACCGAACTGCCCGCTGTTCTGCAGCCGGTCGC
GGAGGCCATGGATGCGATCGCTGCGGCCGATCTTAGCCAGACGAGCGGGTTCGGCCCATTCGGACCGCAA
GGAATCGGTCAATACACTACATGGCGTGATTTCATATGCGCGATTGCTGATCCCCATGTGTATCACTGGC
AAACTGTGATGGACGACACCGTCAGTGCGTCCGTCGCGCAGGCTCTCGATGAGCTGATGCTTTGGGCCGA
GGACTGCCCCGAAGTCCGGCACCTCGTGCACGCGGATTTCGGCTCCAACAATGTCCTGACGGACAATGGC
CGCATAACAGCGGTCATTGACTGGAGCGAGGCGATGTTCGGGGATTCCCAATACGAGGTCGCCAACATCT
TCTTCTGGAGGCCGTGGTTGGCTTGTATGGAGCAGCAGACGCGCTACTTCGAGCGGAGGCATCCGGAGCT
TGCAGGATCGCCGCGGCTCCGGGCGTATATGCTCCGCATTGGTCTTGACCAACTCTATCAGAGCTTGGTT
GACGGCAATTTCGATGATGCAGCTTGGGCGCAGGGTCGATGCGACGCAATCGTCCGATCCGGAGCCGGGA
CTGTCGGGCGTACACAAATCGCCCGCAGAAGCGCGGCCGTCTGGACCGATGGCTGTGTAGAAGTACTTCG
CCGATAGACGCGTTAAGTCGACAATCAACCTCTGGATTACAAAATTTGTGAAAGATTGACTGGTATTCTT
AACTATGTTGCTCCTTTTACGCTATGTGGATACGCTGCTTTAATGCCTTTGTATCATGCTATTGCTTCCC
GTATGGCTTTCATTTTCTCCTCCTTGTATAAATCCTGGTTGCTGTCTCTTTATGAGGAGTTGTGGCCCGT
TGTCAGGCAACGTGGCGTGGTGTGCACTGTGTTTGCTGACGCAACCCCCACTGGTTGGGGCATTGCCACC
ACCTGTCAGCTCCTTTCCGGGACTTTCGCTTTCCCCCTCCCTATTGCCACGGCGGAACTCATCGCCGCCT
GCCTTGCCCGCTGCTGGACAGGGGCTCGGCTGTTGGGCACTGACAATTCCGTGGTGTTGTCGGGGAAATC
ATCGTCCTTTCCTTGGCTGCTCGCCTGTGTTGCCACCTGGATTCTGCGCGGGACGTCCTTCTGCTACGTC
CCTTCGGCCCTCAATCCAGCGGACCTTCCTTCCCGCGGCCTGCTGCCGGCTCTGCGGCCTCTTCCGCGTC
TTCGCCTTCGCCCTCAGACGAGTCGGATCTCCCTTTGGGCCGCCTCCCCGCGTCGACTTTAAGACCAATG
ACTTACAAGGCAGCTGTAGATCTTAGCCACTTTTTAAAAGAAAAGGGGGGACTGGAAGGGCTAATTCACT
CCCAACGAAGACAAGATCTGCTTTTTGCTTGTACTGGGTCTCTCTGGTTAGACCAGATCTGAGCCTGGGA
GCTCTCTGGCTAACTAGGGAACCCACTGCTTAAGCCTCAATAAAGCTTGCCTTGAGTGCTTCAAGTAGTG
TGTGCCCGTCTGTTGTGTGACTCTGGTAACTAGAGATCCCTCAGACCCTTTTAGTCAGTGTGGAAAATCT
CTAGCAGGGCCCGTTTAAACCCGCTGATCAGCCTCGACTGTGCCTTCTAGTTGCCAGCCATCTGTTGTTT
GCCCCTCCCCCGTGCCTTCCTTGACCCTGGAAGGTGCCACTCCCACTGTCCTTTCCTAATAAAATGAGGA
AATTGCATCGCATTGTCTGAGTAGGTGTCATTCTATTCTGGGGGGTGGGGTGGGGCAGGACAGCAAGGGG
GAGGATTGGGAAGACAATAGCAGGCATGCTGGGGATGCGGTGGGCTCTATGGCTTCTGAGGCGGAAAGAA
CCAGCTGGGGCTCTAGGGGGTATCCCC
[124 nt withheld, positions 9688-9811]
C
[91 nt withheld, positions 9813-9903]
A
[49 nt withheld, positions 9905-9953]
CCTTTGACGTTGGAGTCCACGTTCTTT
[37 nt withheld, positions 9981-10017]
ACCCTATCTCGGTCTATTCTTTTGATTTATAAGGGATTTTGCCGATTTCGGCCTATTGGTTAAAAAATGA
GCTGATTTAACAAAAATTTAACGCGAATTAATTCTGTGGAATGTGTGTCAGTTAGGGTGTGGAAAGTCCC
CAGGCTCCCCAGCAGGCAGAAGTATGCAAAGCATGCATCTCAATTAGTCAGCAACCAGGTGTGGAAAGTC
CCCAGGCTCCCCAGCAGGCAGAAGTATGCAAAGCATGCATCTCAATTAGTCAGCAACCATAGTCCCGCCC
CTAACTCCGCCCATCCCGCCCCTAACTCCGCCCAGTTCCGCCCATTCTCCGCCCCATGGCTGACTAATTT
TTTTTATTTATGCAGAGGCCGAGGCCGCCTCTGCCTCTGAGCTATTCCAGAAGTAGTGAGGAGGCTTTTT
TGGAGGCCTAGGCTTTTGCAAAAAGCTCCCGGGAGCTTGTATATCCATTTTCGGATCTGATCAGCACGTG
TTGACAATTAATCATCGGCATAGTATATCGGCATAGTATAATACGACAAGGTGAGGAACTAAACCATGGC
CAAGTTGACCAGTGCCGTTCCGGTGCTCACCGCGCGCGACGTCGCCGGAGCGGTCGAGTTCTGGACCGAC
CGGCTCGGGTTCTCCCGGGACTTCGTGGAGGACGACTTCGCCGGTGTGGTCCGGGACGACGTGACCCTGT
TCATCAGCGCGGTCCAGGACCAGGTGGTGCCGGACAACACCCTGGCCTGGGTGTGGGTGCGCGGCCTGGA
CGAGCTGTACGCCGAGTGGTCGGAGGTCGTGTCCACGAACTTCCGGGACGCCTCCGGGCCGGCCATGACC
GAGATCGGCGAGCAGCCGTGGGGGCGGGAGTTCGCCCTGCGCGACCCGGCCGGCAACTGCGTGCACTTCG
TGGCCGAGGAGCAGGACTGACACGTGCTACGAGATTTCGATTCCACCGCCGCCTTCTATGAAAGGTTGGG
CTTCGGAATCGTTTTCCGGGACGCCGGCTGGATGATCCTCCAGCGCGGGGATCTCATGCTGGAGTTCTTC
GCCCACCCCAACTTGTTTATTGCAGCTTATAATGGTTACAAATAAAGCAATAGCATCACAAATTTCACAA
ATAAAGCATTTTTTTCACTGCATTCTAGTTGTGGTTTGTCCAAACTCATCAATGTATCTTATCATGTCTG
TATACCGTCGACCTCTAGCTAGAGCTTGGCGTAATCATGGTCATAGCTGTTTCCTGTGTGAAATTGTTAT
CCGCTCACAATTCCACACAACATACGAGCCGGAAGCATAAAGTGTAAAGCCTGGGGTGCCTAATGAGTGA
GCTAACTCACATTAATTGCGTTGCGCTCACTGCCCGCTTTCCAGTCGGGAAACCTGTCGTGCCAGCTGCA
TTAATGAATCGGCCAACGCGCGGGGAGAGGCGGTTTGCGTATTGGGCGCTCTTCCGCTTCCTCGCTCACT
GACTCGCTGCGCTCGGTCGTTCGGCTGCGGCGAGCGGTATCAGCTCACTCAAAGGCGGTAATACGGTTAT
CCACAGAATCAGGGGATAACGCAGGAAAGAACATGTGAGCAAAAGGCCAGCAAAAGGCCAGGAACCGTAA
AAAGGCCGCGTTGCTGGCGTTTTTCCATAGGCTCCGCCCCCCTGACGAGCATCACAAAAATCGACGCTCA
AGTCAGAGGTGGCGAAACCCGACAGGACTATAAAGATACCAGGCGTTTCCCCCTGGAAGCTCCCTCGTGC
GCTCTCCTGTTCCGACCCTGCCGCTTACCGGATACCTGTCCGCCTTTCTCCCTTCGGGAAGCGTGGCGCT
TTCTCATAGCTCACGCTGTAGGTATCTCAGTTCGGTGTAGGTCGTTCGCTCCAAGCTGGGCTGTGTGCAC
GAACCCCCCGTTCAGCCCGACCGCTGCGCCTTATCCGGTAACTATCGTCTTGAGTCCAACCCGGTAAGAC
ACGACTTATCGCCACTGGCAGCAGCCACTGGTAACAGGATTAGCAGAGCGAGGTATGTAGGCGGTGCTAC
AGAGTTCTTGAAGTGGTGGCCTAACTACGGCTACACTAGAAGAACAGTATTTGGTATCTGCGCTCTGCTG
AAGCCAGTTACCTTCGGAAAAAGAGTTGGTAGCTCTTGATCCGGCAAACAAACCACCGCTGGTAGCGGTG
GTTTTTTTGTTTGCAAGCAGCAGATTACGCGCAGAAAAAAAGGATCTCAAGAAGATCCTTTGATCTTTTC
TACGGGGTCTGACGCTCAGTGGAACGAAAACTCACGTTAAGGGATTTTGGTCATGAGATTATCAAAAAGG
ATCTTCACCTAGATCCTTTTAAATTAAAAATGAAGTTTTAAATCAATCTAAAGTATATATGAGTAAACTT
GGTCTGACAGTTACCAATGCTTAATCAGTGAGGCACCTATCTCAGCGATCTGTCTATTTCGTTCATCCAT
AGTTGCCTGACTCCCCGTCGTGTAGATAACTACGATACGGGAGGGCTTACCATCTGGCCCCAGTGCTGCA
ATGATACCGCGAGACCCACGCTCACCGGCTCCAGATTTATCAGCAATAAACCAGCCAGCCGGAAGGGCCG
AGCGCAGAAGTGGTCCTGCAACTTTATCCGCCTCCATCCAGTCTATTAATTGTTGCCGGGAAGCTAGAGT
AAGTAGTTCGCCAGTTAATAGTTTGCGCAACGTTGTTGCCATTGCTACAGGCATCGTGGTGTCACGCTCG
TCGTTTGGTATGGCTTCATTCAGCTCCGGTTCCCAACGATCAAGGCGAGTTACATGATCCCCCATGTTGT
GCAAAAAAGCGGTTAGCTCCTTCGGTCCTCCGATCGTTGTCAGAAGTAAGTTGGCCGCAGTGTTATCACT
CATGGTTATGGCAGCACTGCATAATTCTCTTACTGTCATGCCATCCGTAAGATGCTTTTCTGTGACTGGT
GAGTACTCAACCAAGTCATTCTGAGAATAGTGTATGCGGCGACCGAGTTGCTCTTGCCCGGCGTCAATAC
GGGATAATACCGCGCCACATAGCAGAACTTTAAAAGTGCTCATCATTGGAAAACGTTCTTCGGGGCGAAA
ACTCTCAAGGATCTTACCGCTGTTGAGATCCAGTTCGATGTAACCCACTCGTGCACCCAACTGATCTTCA
GCATCTTTTACTTTCACCAGCGTTTCTGGGTGAGCAAAAACAGGAAGGCAAAATGCCGCAAAAAAGGGAA
TAAGGGCGACACGGAAATGTTGAATACTCATACTCTTCCTTTTTCAATATTATTGAAGCATTTATCAGGG
TTATTGTCTCATGAGCGGATACATATTTGAATGTATTTAGAAAAATAAACAAATAGGGGTTCCGCGCACA
TTTCCCCGAAAAGTGCCACCTGAC
